Addgene plasmid #72078: Jam1-Fc-His
Purpose: Expresses the extracellular region of the JAM-1 protein, C-terminally fused to the Fc region of human IgG1 + 6X histidine tag.
Depositing lab: Woj Wojtowicz. Depositing organization: University of California, Berkeley. Publication: An extracellular biochemical screen reveals that FLRTs and Unc5s mediate neuronal subtype recognition in the retina. Visser JJ, Cheng Y, Perry SC, Chastain AB, Parsa B, Masri SS, Ray TA, Kay JN, Wojtowicz WM. Elife. 2015 Dec 3;4. pii: e08149. doi: 10.7554/eLife.08149. PubMed 26633812.
Backbone
  Vector backbone: pCMVi-SV40ori
  Vector type: Mammalian Expression
Growth in bacteria
  Bacterial resistance: Ampicillin, 100 μg/mL
  Growth temperature: 37°C
  Growth strain: DH5alpha
  Copy number: High Copy
Gene/Insert
  Gene/Insert name: Jam1 (alt names: Junction adhesion molecule 1; F11 receptor; JAM; Jcam; JAM-1; JAM-A; Jcam1; Ly106; ESTM33; NCBI gene ID 16456; Reference sequence NM_172647.2)
  Species: M. musculus (mouse)
  Insert size (bp): 714
  Entrez Gene: F11r (a.k.a. 9130004G24, AA638916, ESTM33, JAM, JAM-1, JAM-A, Jcam, Jcam1, Ly106)
  Promoter: CMV
  Tag / fusion protein: Fc-His (C terminal on backbone)
  Cloning method: Restriction Enzyme; 5′ cloning site NotI (not destroyed); 3′ cloning site AscI (not destroyed)
  Sequencing primers: 5′ GTCAGAGGTAACTCCCGTTGC; 3′ ATCATGAGGGTGTCCTTG
Terms and licenses: Academic/Nonprofit Terms; Industry Terms: Not Available to Industry
How to cite: Jam1-Fc-His was a gift from Woj Wojtowicz (Addgene plasmid # 72078 ; http://n2t.net/addgene:72078 ; RRID:Addgene_72078)
