[The description below was written by a language model from this plasmid's Addgene catalogue record and pLannotate feature annotations shown in this document.]
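Description:
Jam1-Fc-His is a 6,440 bp mammalian expression plasmid built on the pCMVi-SV40ori backbone, designed to produce the extracellular region of mouse JAM-1 (junction adhesion molecule 1, encoded by F11r) as a soluble fusion protein. It is maintained in E. coli through a high-copy ColE1/pUC-type origin and selected with ampicillin via the β-lactamase gene. The backbone also carries an f1 phage origin and short remnants of rop, bom and lacZα, which appear to be leftovers from parental vectors. As the backbone name suggests, there is also an SV40 enhancer/early promoter region, which contains the SV40 origin. This allows episomal amplification in cells that express large T antigen.

The expression cassette is driven by the human cytomegalovirus immediate early enhancer and promoter, followed by CMV intron A, an element commonly included to boost transcript processing and expression levels. Downstream lies the 714 bp Jam1 ectodomain fragment, cloned between NotI and AscI sites that are both retained. It is joined at its C-terminus to the backbone-encoded Fc region of human IgG1 and a 6X histidine tag, and the unit ends with an SV40 polyadenylation signal. The His tag is listed in the catalogue fields but is not separately annotated in the feature table.

The Fc portion normally dimerises its fusion partner and permits capture or detection with protein A/G or anti-Fc reagents, while the His tag offers metal-affinity purification. The plasmid was deposited with a study that used an extracellular biochemical screen to find recognition interactions between cell-surface proteins in the retina, which fits its use for producing recombinant ectodomain for binding assays.
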