Features (pLannotate 1.2.2; 14 found; start..end, strand, type, name):
     25..408     +  enhancer       CMV enhancer: human cytomegalovirus immediate early enhancer
    410..609     +  promoter       CMV promoter: human cytomegalovirus (CMV) immediate early promoter
    748..1573    +  intron         CMV intron A: human cytomegalovirus intron A (Chapman et al., 1991)
   1610..2323    +  CDS            F11r (fragment): JAM1_MOUSE - Also known as Jam1, Jcam, Jcam1. Experimental evidence at protein level: Swiss-Prot protein existence level 1. Seems to play a role in epithelial tight junction formation. Appears early in primordial forms of cell junctions and recruits PARD3 (PubMed:11447115). The association of the PARD6-PARD3 complex may prevent the interaction of PARD3 with JAM1, thereby preventing tight junction assembly (PubMed:11447115). Plays a role in regulating monocyte transmigration involved in integrity of epithelial barrier (PubMed:9660867). Ligand for integrin alpha-L/beta-2 involved in memory T-cel
   2333..3013    +  CDS            IGHG1 (fragment): IGHG1_HUMAN - Experimental evidence at protein level: Swiss-Prot protein existence level 1. Constant region of immunoglobulin heavy chains. Immunoglobulins, also known as antibodies, are membrane-bound or secreted glycoproteins produced by B lymphocytes. In the recognition phase of humoral immunity, the membrane-bound immunoglobulins serve as receptors which, upon binding of a specific antigen, trigger the clonal expansion and differentiation of B lymphocytes into immunoglobulins- secreting plasma cells. Secreted immunoglobulins mediate the effector phase of humoral immunity, which results in
   3063..3184    +  polyA_signal   SV40 poly(A) signal: SV40 polyadenylation signal
   3393..3981    -  rep_origin     ori: high-copy-number ColE1/pMB1/pBR322/pUC origin of replication
   4152..5012    -  CDS            AmpR: β-lactamase; bla; confers resistance to ampicillin, carbenicillin, and related antibiotics
   5013..5117    -  promoter       AmpR promoter: bla
   5212..5247    +  CDS            rop (fragment): Rop protein, which maintains plasmids at low copy number; rop
   5270..5600    +  promoter       SV40 promoter: SV40 enhancer and early promoter
   5723..5822    +  misc_feature   bom (fragment): basis of mobility region from pBR322
   5850..6278    -  rep_origin     f1 ori (sequence partly withheld): f1 bacteriophage origin of replication; arrow indicates direction of (+) strand synthesis
   6282..6439    -  CDS            lacZα (fragment): LacZα fragment of β-galactosidase; lacZ fragment
>Addgene plasmid #72078 | Jam1-Fc-His | depositor full sequence | sequence record 137287 | Full sequence
GTCGAGGTCTCGACGGTATCGATTGACATTGATTATTGACTAGCTAGTTATTAATAGTAATCAATTACGG
GGTCATTAGTTCATAGCCCATATATGGAGTTCCGCGTTACATAACTTACGGTAAATGGCCCGCCTGGCTG
ACCGCCCAACGACCCCCGCCCATTGACGTCAATAATGACGTATGTTCCCATAGTAACGCCAATAGGGACT
TTCCATTGACGTCAATGGGTGGAGTATTTACGGTAAACTGCCCACTTGGCAGTACATCAAGTGTATCATA
TGCCAAGTCCGCCCCCTATTGACGTCAATGACGGTAAATGGCCCGCCTGGCATTATGCCCAGTACATGAC
CTTACGGGACTTTCCTACTTGGCAGTACATCTACGTATTAGTCATCGCTATTACCATGGTGATGCGGTTT
TGGCAGTACACCAATGGGCGTGGATAGCGGTTTGACTCACGGGGATTTCCAAGTCTCCACCCCATTGACG
TCAATGGGAGTTTGTTTTGGCACCAAAATCAACGGGACTTTCCAAAATGTCGTAATAACCCCGCCCCGTT
GACGCAAATGGGCGGTAGGCGTGTACGGTGGGAGGTCTATATAAGCAGAGCTCGTTTAGTGAACCGTCAG
ATCGCCTGGAGACGCCATCCACGCTGTTTTGACCTCCATAGAAGACACCGGGACCGATCCAGCCTCCGCG
GCCGGGAACGGTGCATTGGAACGCGGATTCCCCGTGCCAAGAGTGACGTAAGTACCGCCTATAGACTCTA
TAGGCACACCCCTTTGGCTCTTATGCATGCTATACTGTTTTTGGCTTGGGGCCTATACACCCCCGCTTCC
ATATGCTATAGGTGATGGTATAGCTTAGCCTATAGGTGTGGGTTATTGACCATTATTGACCACTCCCCTA
TTGGTGACGATACTTTCCATTACTAATCCATAACATGGCTCTTTGCCACAACTATCTCTATTGGCTATAT
GCCAATACTCTGTCCTTCAGAGACTGACACGGACTCTGTATTTTTACAGGATGGGGTCCCATTTATTATT
TACAAATTCACATATACAACAACGCCGTCCCCCGTGCCCGCAGTTTTTATTAAACATAGCGTGGGATCTC
CACGCGAATCTCGGGTACGTGTTCCGGACATGGGCTCTTCTCCGGTAGCGGCGGAGCTTCCACATCCGAG
CCCTGGTCCCATGCCTCCAGCGGCTCATGGTCGCTCGGCAGCTCCTTGCTCCTAACAGTGGAGGCCAGAC
TTAGGCACAGCACAATGCCCACCACCACCAGTGTGCCGCACAAGGCCGTGGCGGTAGGGTATGTGTCTGA
AAATGAGCTCGGAGATTGGGCTCGCACCGCTGACGCAGATGGAAGACTTAAGGCAGCGGCAGAAGAAGAT
GCAGGCAGCTGAGTTGTTGTATTCTGATAAGAGTCAGAGGTAACTCCCGTTGCGGTGCTGTTAACGGTGG
AGGGCAGTGTAGTCTGAGCAGTACTCGTTGCTGCCGCGCGCGCCACCAGACATAATAGCTGACAGACTAA
CAGACTGTTCCTTTCCATGGGTCTTTTCTGCAGAAGCTTGAATTCTCGAGGATCCGCGGCCGCGCCACCA
TGGGCACCGAGGGGAAAGCCGGGAGGAAACTGTTGTTTCTCTTCACGTCTATGATCCTGGGCTCTTTGGT
ACAAGGCAAGGGTTCGGTGTACACTGCTCAATCTGACGTCCAGGTTCCCGAGAACGAGTCCATCAAATTG
ACCTGCACCTACTCTGGCTTCTCCTCTCCCCGAGTGGAGTGGAAGTTCGTCCAAGGCAGCACAACTGCAC
TTGTGTGTTATAACAGCCAGATCACAGCTCCCTATGCGGACCGAGTCACCTTCTCATCCAGTGGCATCAC
GTTCAGTTCTGTGACCCGGAAGGACAATGGAGAGTATACTTGCATGGTCTCCGAGGAAGGTGGCCAGAAC
TACGGGGAGGTCAGCATCCACCTCACTGTGCTTGTACCTCCATCCAAGCCGACGATCAGTGTCCCCTCCT
CTGTCACCATTGGGAACAGGGCAGTGCTGACCTGCTCAGAGCATGATGGTTCCCCACCCTCTGAATATTC
CTGGTTCAAGGACGGGATATCCATGCTTACAGCAGATGCCAAGAAAACCCGGGCCTTCATGAATTCTTCA
TTCACCATTGATCCAAAGTCGGGGGATCTGATCTTTGACCCCGTGACAGCCTTTGATAGTGGTGAATACT
ACTGCCAGGCCCAGAATGGGTATGGGACAGCCATGAGGTCAGAGGCTGCACACATGGATGCTGTGGAGCT
GAATGTGGGGGGCGGCGCGCCTGACAAAACTCACACATGCCCACCGTGCCCAGCACCTGAACTCCTGGGG
GGACCGTCAGTCTTCCTCTTCCCCCCAAAACCCAAGGACACCCTCATGATCTCCCGGACCCCTGAGGTCA
CATGCGTGGTGGTGGACGTGAGCCACGAAGACCCTGAGGTCAAGTTCAACTGGTACGTGGACGGCGTGGA
GGTGCATAATGCCAAGACAAAGCCGCGGGAGGAGCAGTACAACAGCACGTACCGTGTGGTCAGCGTCCTC
ACCGTCCTGCACCAGGACTGGCTGAATGGCAAGGAGTACAAGTGCAAGGTCTCCAACAAAGCCCTCCCAG
CCCCCATCGAGAAAACCATCTCCAAAGCCAAAGGGCAGCCCCGAGAACCACAGGTGTATACCCTGCCCCC
ATCCCGGGATGAGCTGACCAAGAACCAGGTCAGCCTGACCTGCCTGGTCAAAGGCTTCTATCCCAGCGAC
ATCGCCGTGGAGTGGGAGAGCAATGGGCAGCCGGAGAACAACTACAAGACCACGCCTCCCGTGCTGGACT
CCGACGGCTCCTTCTTCCTCTACAGCAAGCTCACCGTGGACAAGAGCAGGTGGCAGCAGGGGAACGTCTT
CTCATGCTCCGTGATGCATGAGGCTCTGCACAACCACTACACGCAGAAGAGCCTCTCCCTGTCTCCGGGT
AAAGGCGGCCATCATCACCATCACCATTAATCTAGAGATCTTATTAAAGCAGAACTTGTTTATTGCAGCT
TATAATGGTTACAAATAAAGCAATAGCATCACAAATTTCACAAATAAAGCATTTTTTTCACTGCATTCTA
GTTGTGGTTTGTCCAAACTCATCAATGTATCTTATCATGTCTGGTCGACTCTAGCTAGACTCTTCCGCTT
CCTCGCTCACTGACTCGCTGCGCTCGGTCGTTCGGCTGCGGCGAGCGGTATCAGCTCACTCAAAGGCGGT
AATACGGTTATCCACAGAATCAGGGGATAACGCAGGAAAGAACATGTGAGCAAAAGGCCAGCAAAAGGCC
AGGAACCGTAAAAAGGCCGCGTTGCTGGCGTTTTTCCATAGGCTCCGCCCCCCTGACGAGCATCACAAAA
ATCGACGCTCAAGTCAGAGGTGGCGAAACCCGACAGGACTATAAAGATACCAGGCGTTTCCCCCTGGAAG
CTCCCTCGTGCGCTCTCCTGTTCCGACCCTGCCGCTTACCGGATACCTGTCCGCCTTTCTCCCTTCGGGA
AGCGTGGCGCTTTCTCATAGCTCACGCTGTAGGTATCTCAGTTCGGTGTAGGTCGTTCGCTCCAAGCTGG
GCTGTGTGCACGAACCCCCCGTTCAGCCCGACCGCTGCGCCTTATCCGGTAACTATCGTCTTGAGTCCAA
CCCGGTAAGACACGACTTATCGCCACTGGCAGCAGCCACTGGTAACAGGATTAGCAGAGCGAGGTATGTA
GGCGGTGCTACAGAGTTCTTGAAGTGGTGGCCTAACTACGGCTACACTAGAAGAACAGTATTTGGTATCT
GCGCTCTGCTGAAGCCAGTTACCTTCGGAAAAAGAGTTGGTAGCTCTTGATCCGGCAAACAAACCACCGC
TGGTAGCGGTGGTTTTTTTGTTTGCAAGCAGCAGATTACGCGCAGAAAAAAAGGATCTCAAGAAGATCCT
TTGATCTTTTCTACGGGGTCTGACGCTCAGTGGAACGAAAACTCACGTTAAGGGATTTTGGTCATGAGAT
TATCAAAAAGGATCTTCACCTAGATCCTTTTAAATTAAAAATGAAGTTTTAAATCAATCTAAAGTATATA
TGAGTAAACTTGGTCTGACAGTTACCAATGCTTAATCAGTGAGGCACCTATCTCAGCGATCTGTCTATTT
CGTTCATCCATAGTTGCCTGACTCCCCGTCGTGTAGATAACTACGATACGGGAGGGCTTACCATCTGGCC
CCAGTGCTGCAATGATACCGCGAGACCCACGCTCACCGGCTCCAGATTTATCAGCAATAAACCAGCCAGC
CGGAAGGGCCGAGCGCAGAAGTGGTCCTGCAACTTTATCCGCCTCCATCCAGTCTATTAATTGTTGCCGG
GAAGCTAGAGTAAGTAGTTCGCCAGTTAATAGTTTGCGCAACGTTGTTGCCATTGCTACAGGCATCGTGG
TGTCACGCTCGTCGTTTGGTATGGCTTCATTCAGCTCCGGTTCCCAACGATCAAGGCGAGTTACATGATC
CCCCATGTTGTGCAAAAAAGCGGTTAGCTCCTTCGGTCCTCCGATCGTTGTCAGAAGTAAGTTGGCCGCA
GTGTTATCACTCATGGTTATGGCAGCACTGCATAATTCTCTTACTGTCATGCCATCCGTAAGATGCTTTT
CTGTGACTGGTGAGTACTCAACCAAGTCATTCTGAGAATAGTGTATGCGGCGACCGAGTTGCTCTTGCCC
GGCGTCAATACGGGATAATACCGCGCCACATAGCAGAACTTTAAAAGTGCTCATCATTGGAAAACGTTCT
TCGGGGCGAAAACTCTCAAGGATCTTACCGCTGTTGAGATCCAGTTCGATGTAACCCACTCGTGCACCCA
ACTGATCTTCAGCATCTTTTACTTTCACCAGCGTTTCTGGGTGAGCAAAAACAGGAAGGCAAAATGCCGC
AAAAAAGGGAATAAGGGCGACACGGAAATGTTGAATACTCATACTCTTCCTTTTTCAATATTATTGAAGC
ATTTATCAGGGTTATTGTCTCATGAGCGGATACATATTTGAATGTATTTAGAAAAATAAACAAATAGGGG
TTCCGCGCACATTTCCCCGAAAAGTGCCACCTGACGTCTAAGAAACCATTATTATCATGACATTAACCTA
TAAAAATAGGCGTATCACGAGGCCCTTTCGTCTCGCGCGTTTCGGTGATGACGGTGAAAACCTCTGACAC
ATGCAGCTCCCGGAGGAATGTGTGTCAGTTAGGGTGTGGAAAGTCCCCAGGCTCCCCAGGCAGGCAGAAG
TATGCAAAGCATGCATCTCAATTAGTCAGCAACCAGGTGTGGAAAGTCCCCAGGCTCCCCAGCAGGCAGA
AGTATGCAAAGCATGCATCTCAATTAGTCAGCAACCATAGTCCCGCCCCTAACTCCGCCCATCCCGCCCC
TAACTCCGCCCAGTTCCGCCCATTCTCCGCCCCATGGCTGACTAATTTTTTTTATTTATGCAGAGGCCGA
GGCCGCCTCTGCCTCTGAGCTATTCCAGAAGTAGTGAGGAGGCTTTTTTGGAGGCCTAGGCTTTTGCAAA
AAGCTCCCGGGAGCTTGTATATCCATTTTCGTCCCGGAGACGGTCACAGCTTGTCTGTAAGCGGATGCCG
GGAGCAGACAAGCCCGTCAGGGCGCGTCAGCGGGTGTTGGCGGGTGTCGGGGCTGGCTTAACTATGCGGC
ATCAGAGCAGATTGTACTGAGAGTGCACCATATGCGGTGTGAAATACCGCACAGATGCGTAAGGAGAAAA
TACCGCATCAGGAAATTGTAAGCGTTAATATTTTGTTAAAATTCGCGTTAAATTTTTGTTAAATCAGCTC
ATTTTTTAACCAATAGGCCGAAATCGGCAAAATCCCTTATAAATCAAAAGAATAGACCGAGATAGGGT
[37 nt withheld, positions 5949-5985]
AAAGAACGTGGACTCCAACGTCAAAGG
[49 nt withheld, positions 6013-6061]
T
[91 nt withheld, positions 6063-6153]
G
[124 nt withheld, positions 6155-6278]
CCATTCGCCATTCAGGCTGCGCAACTGTTGGGAAGGGCGATCGGTGCGGGCCTCTTCGCTATTACGCCAG
CTGGCGAAAGGGGGATGTGCTGCAAGGCGATTAAGTTGGGTAACGCCAGGGTTTTCCCAGTCACGACGTT
GTAAAACGACGGCCAGTGAATT
