>Addgene plasmid #72078 | Jam1-Fc-His | addgene partial sequence | sequence record 137284 | pMRB101-F 5'-aagatgcaggcagctgagtt-3'
ACGGTGGAGGGCAGTGTAGTCTGAGCAGTACTCGTTGCTGCCGCGCGCGCCACCAGACATAATAGCTGAC
AGACTAACAGACTGTTCCTTTCCATGGGTCTTTTCTGCAGAAGCTTGAATTCTCGAGGATCCGCGGCCGC
GCCACCATGGGCACCGAGGGGAAAGCCGGGAGGAAACTGTTGTTTCTCTTCACGTCTATGATCCTGGGCT
CTTTGGTACAAGGCAAGGGTTCGGTGTACACTGCTCAATCTGACGTCCAGGTTCCCGAGAACGAGTCCAT
CAAATTGACCTGCACCTACTCTGGCTTCTCCTCTCCCCGAGTGGAGTGGAAGTTCGTCCAAGGCAGCACA
ACTGCACTTGTGTGTTATAACAGCCAGATCACAGCTCCCTATGCGGACCGAGTCACCTTCTCATCCAGTG
GCATCACGTTCAGTTCTGTGACCCGGAAGGACAATGGAGAGTATACTTGCATGGTCTCCGAGGAAGGTGG
CCAGAACTACGGGGAGGTCAGCATCCACCTCACTGTGCTTGTACCTCCATCCAAGCCGACGATCAGTGTC
CCCTCCTCTGTCACCATTGGGAACAGGGCAGTGCTGACCTGCTCAGAGCATGATGGTTCCCCACCCTCTG
AATATTCCTGGTTCAAGGACGGGATATCCATGCTTACAGCAGATGCCAAGAAAACCCGGGCCTTCATGAA
TTCTTCATTCACCATTGATCCAAAGTCGGGGGATCTGATCTTTGACCCCGTGACAGCCTTTGATAGTGGT
GAATACTACTGCCAGGCCCAGAATGGGTATGG
