>Addgene plasmid #72078 | Jam1-Fc-His | addgene partial sequence | sequence record 137285 | SV40pA-R 5'-GAAATTTGTGATGCTATTGC-3'
ATAAGATCTCTAGATTAATGGTGATGGTGATGATGGCCGCCTTTACCCGGAGACAGGGAGAGGCTCTTCT
GCGTGTAGTGGTTGTGCAGAGCCTCATGCATCACGGAGCATGAGAAGACGTTCCCCTGCTGCCACCTGCT
CTTGTCCACGGTGAGCTTGCTGTAGAGGAAGAAGGAGCCGTCGGAGTCCAGCACGGGAGGCGTGGTCTTG
TAGTTGTTCTCCGGCTGCCCATTGCTCTCCCACTCCACGGCGATGTCGCTGGGATAGAAGCCTTTGACCA
GGCAGGTCAGGCTGACCTGGTTCTTGGTCAGCTCATCCCGGGATGGGGGCAGGGTATACACCTGTGGTTC
TCGGGGCTGCCCTTTGGCTTTGGAGATGGTTTTCTCGATGGGGGCTGGGAGGGCTTTGTTGGAGACCTTG
CACTTGTACTCCTTGCCATTCAGCCAGTCCTGGTGCAGGACGGTGAGGACGCTGACCACACGGTACGTGC
TGTTGTACTGCTCCTCCCGCGGCTTTGTCTTGGCATTATGCACCTCCACGCCGTCCACGTACCAGTTGAA
CTTGACCTCAGGGTCTTCGTGGCTCACGTCCACCACCACGCATGTGACCTCAGGGGTCCGGGAGATCATG
AGGGTGTCCTTGGGTTTTGGGGGGAAGAGGAAGACTGACGGTCCCCCCAGGAGTTCAGGTGCTGGGCACG
GTGGGCATGTGTGAGTTTTGTCAGGCGCGCCGCCCCCCACATTCAGCTCCACAGCATCCATGTGTGCAGC
CTCTGACCTCATGGCTGTCCCATACCCATTCTGGGCCTGGCAGTAGTAT
